>Addgene plasmid #117794 | pPRISM-Cre-cmlc2-eGFP | addgene full sequence | sequence record 238293 | Addgene NGS Result
CGGGTTTCGCCACCTCTGACTTGAGCGTCGATTTTTGTGATGCTCGTCAGGGGGGCGGAGCCTATGGAAA
AACGCCAGCAACGCGGCCTTTTTACGGTTCCTGGCCTTTTGCTGGCCTTTTGCTCACATGTTCTTTCCTG
CGTTATCCCCTGATTCTGTGGATAACCGTATTACCGCCTTTGAGTGAGCTGATACCGCTCGCCGCAGCCG
AACGACCGAGCGCAGCGAGTCAGTGAGCGAGGAAGCGGAACAGATTTAAATGGTACCGAGCAGAGGTGTA
AAAAGTACTCAAAAATTTTACTCAAGTGAAAGTACAAGTACTTAGGGAAAATTTTACTCAATTAAAAGTA
AAAGTATCTGGCTAGAATCTTACTTGAGTAAAAGTAAAAAAGTACTCCATTAAAATTGTACTTGAGTATT
AAGGAAGTAAAAGTAAAAGCAAGAAAGAAAACTAGAGTGGTCTCCCTTTAGTGAGGGTCAATTGATGGGA
GGCGTTCGGGCCACAGCGGACACGCAGGTGCGCAACGCAATTAATGTGAGTTAGCTCACTCATTAGGCAC
CCCAGGCTTTACACTTTATGCTTCCGGCTCGTATGTTGTGTGGAATTGTGAGCGGATAACAATTTCACAC
AGGAAACAGCTATGACCATGATTACGCCAAGCGCGCAATTAACCCTCACTAAAGGGAACAAAAGCTGGAG
GACCTCGAGGGGGGGCCCGGTACCCAATTCGCCCTATAGTGAGTCGTATTACGCGCGCTCACTGGCCGTC
GTTTTACAACGTCGTGACTGGGAAAACCCTGGCGTTACCCAACTTAATCGCCTTGCAGCACATCCCCCTT
TCGCCAGCTGGCGTAATAGCGAAGAGGCCCGCACCGATCGCCCTTCCCAACAGTTGCGCAGCCTGAATGG
CGAATGGACCTGCCACACTTCCCGGAGCCACGAACTTCTCTCTGTTAAAGCAAGCAGGAGACGTGGAAGA
AAACCCCGGTCCTATGTCCAATTTACTGACCGTACACCAAAATTTGCCTGCATTACCGGTCGATGCAACG
AGTGATGAGGTTCGCAAGAACCTGATGGACATGTTCAGGGATCGCCAGGCGTTTTCTGAGCATACCTGGA
AAATGCTTCTGTCCGTTTGCCGGTCGTGGGCGGCATGGTGCAAGTTGAATAACCGGAAATGGTTTCCCGC
AGAACCTGAAGATGTTCGCGATTATCTTCTATATCTTCAGGCGCGCGGTCTGGCAGTAAAAACTATCCAG
CAACATTTGGGCCAGCTAAACATGCTTCATCGTCGGTCCGGGCTGCCACGACCAAGTGACAGCAATGCTG
TTTCACTGGTTATGCGGCGGATCCGAAAAGAAAACGTTGATGCCGGTGAACGTGCAAAACAGGCTCTAGC
GTTCGAACGCACTGATTTCGACCAGGTTCGTTCACTCATGGAAAATAGCGATCGCTGCCAGGATATACGT
AATCTGGCATTTCTGGGGATTGCTTATAACACCCTGTTACGTATAGCCGAAATTGCCAGGATCAGGGTTA
AAGATATCTCACGTACTGACGGTGGGAGAATGTTAATCCATATTGGCAGAACGAAAACGCTGGTTAGCAC
CGCTGGAGTAGAGAAGGCACTTAGCCTGGGGGTAACTAAACTGGTCGAGCGATGGATTTCCGTCTCTGGT
GTAGCTGATGATCCGAATAACTACCTGTTTTGCCGGGTCAGAAAAAATGGTGTTGCCGCGCCATCTGCCA
CCAGCCAGCTATCAACTCGCGCCCTGGAAGGGATTTTTGAAGCAACTCATCGATTGATTTACGGCGCTAA
GGATGACTCTGGTCAGAGATACCTGGCCTGGTCTGGACACAGTGCCCGTGTCGGAGCCGCGCGAGATATG
GCCCGCGCTGGAGTTTCAATACCGGAGATCATGCAAGCTGGTGGCTGGACCAATGTAAATATTGTCATGA
ACTATATCCGTAACCTGGATAGTGAAACAGGGGCAATGGTGCGCCTGCTGGAAGATGGCGATTAGAACTA
GTAATTAAGTCTCAGCCACCGTTAACTGAACATGTCAAAACCTGTGGAGACTGTTGAGATTTGATGTTCT
GAAAAGATAAAGCCTATAAATAAAATGTTGCCCAAATTTCCTGCCTGATGTTTTTCTTTGTCTTTGCTAC
ATGGCTTTGCTGCTCGGATCGGCTCACTCTGTGTATGCCACGTTCACTTTGTACTCTCCTTCTCACGGTA
GGTTTATTATTTTTAGATGTGCAGTTAGTTTCTGTGAAATAACACACCACACACTGATATTGTCTGTGCA
TTGACTTGGTGAGTGCACATTGTTTTTGATCTTGACATATTTATATTTGATTGATCAGGTGAACTGTGTG
AATCTAAAGTGCTCCATACAGATGTTCTGCATTGAAAATATTCTCATTTTATTAGTGGAAGTGAGTGTAT
GCCACATCCAATCAATTTCAGCAAACACCCCAGTATGATTTAATGCAAAAAAATGAAGGTATCAAACACG
CATTACTACTTTGCAGTTAAATATTTAACATTTATTCCAACACGAAAAAAAGCAGTAAATAACACTTTGA
CAAACACGTCAGGACATCTTATTTTTGTCACCCTCACAGGCAATTTAGTATAATATATTATATATATATA
TATATCATATAATAATATTCAGTATAATATATATATATATATCATATTATAATATTCAGTATAATATAAA
ACACAAACACATATATGTATAATATAATATAACATTTTTATTTATTGAGATGCCTCTATGGACCGTGTTA
TAAGAAGTAAAGATCAGGAGAAGTAAACATGAAGTGTAATTATGAATACTGATGTTAAATTAAGCTATGA
TGAGTTTTCACTGTTAATTTACCATCTCAATTAAATGTTGATGCCTCCATGACCAAGTTAAGCAGATGAG
ACTGAGGACAACTGTAGAAGACAAGATGTTCACTTTGCTGAATATAGCTGGCTTGACAGTTATCTATGAC
TCTATAAATATATATATATTTTTTTTTTATAAAATGATTTATTTATAACTATATATCCATTTCTCAGACA
GGTGCTTCATATCCCTCACTCCCGTAGCTGTCCATGCTGGATCTGTCCCCGTTGTTTTTAAAAAGCTAAA
TAAGTTATTAACATGACTGCATCCAGCGAGCCAAACCTGTCTGGTGTACAGCTACCAGAGAAGCTTGAGA
TCCTAGTCACCGGCGGCATTCATCCATCCTTTTCATCCCTCAAATCTCTCATTCACGTCCCCCTCCCCAT
CTGCACACTTTATCTCATTTTCCACCCTGCTGGAATCTGAGCACTTGTGCAGTTATCAGGGCTCCTGTAT
TTAGGAGGCTCTGGGTGTCCATGTAGGGGACGAACAGAAACACTGCAGACCTTTATAGAAGAACAAATGA
TAAGAGTCCTCATACATAAAGACTCCATTAGAAACGTCAGTGACCCAGGAGCCCAGACCAACAGCAAAGC
AGACAGTGAAGGATCCACAGCCTGACTAACTCGACAAACCCCCCCAAACCTAAGGTGAGTTGATCTTTAA
GCTTTTTACATTTTCAGCTCGCATATATCAATTCGCGCGCATTGTCACACTAGCACCCACTAGCGGTCAG
ACTGCAGATTGCAGCACGAAACAGGAAGCTGACTCCACATGGTCACATGCTCACTGAAGTGTTGACTTCC
CTGACAGCTGTGCACTTTCTAAACCGGTTTTCTCATTCATTTACAGTTCAGCCGGAATTCACCTCGAGAC
CATGGCTCCAAAGAAGAAGCGTAAGGTAACCATGGTGAGCAAGGGCGAGGAGCTGTTCACCGGGGTGGTG
CCCATCCTGGTCGAGCTGGACGGCGACGTAAACGGCCACAAGTTCAGCGTGTCCGGCGAGGGCGAGGGCG
ATGCCACCTACGGCAAGCTGACCCTGAAGTTCATCTGCACCACCGGCAAGCTGCCCGTGCCCTGGCCCAC
CCTCGTGACCACCCTGACCTACGGCGTGCAGTGCTTCAGCCGCTACCCCGACCACATGAAGCAGCACGAC
TTCTTCAAGTCCGCCATGCCCGAAGGCTACGTCCAGGAGCGCACCATCTTCTTCAAGGACGACGGCAACT
ACAAGACCCGCGCCGAGGTGAAGTTCGAGGGCGACACCCTGGTGAACCGCATCGAGCTGAAGGGCATCGA
CTTCAAGGAGGACGGCAACATCCTGGGGCACAAGCTGGAGTACAACTACAACAGCCACAACGTCTATATC
ATGGCCGACAAGCAGAAGAACGGCATCAAGGTGAACTTCAAGATCCGCCACAACATCGAGGACGGCAGCG
TGCAGCTCGCCGACCACTACCAGCAGAACACCCCCATCGGCGACGGCCCCGTGCTGCTGCCCGACAACCA
CTACCTGAGCACCCAGTCCGCCCTGAGCAAAGACCCCAACGAGAAGCGCGATCACATGGTCCTGCTGGAG
TTCGTGACCGCCGCCGGGATCACTCTCGGCATGGACGAGCTGTACAAGTAAAGATCTGTGCCTTCTAGTT
GCCAGCCATCTGTTGTTTGCCCCTCCCCCGTGCCTTCCTTGACCCTGGAAGGTGCCACTCCCACTGTCCT
TTCCTAATAAAATGAGGAAATTGCATCGCATTGTCTGAGTAGGTGTCATTCTATTCTGGGGGGTGGGGTG
GGGCAGGACAGCAAGGGGGAGGATTGGGAAGACAATAGCAGGCATGCTGGGGATGCGGTGGGCTCTATGG
CTTCTGAGGCGGAAAGAACCAAAGGGCGAATTAATTCATTGATGAGTTTGGACAAACCACAACTAGAATG
CAGTGAAAAAAATGCTTTATTTGTGAAATTTGTGATGCTATTGCTTTATTTGTAACCATTATAAGCTGCA
ATAAACAAGTTAACAACAACAATTGCATTCATTTTATGTTTCAGGTTCAGGGGGAGGTGTGGGAGGTTTT
TTAAAGCAAGTAAAACCTCTACAAATGTGGTCATTGATGAGTTTGGACAAACCACAACTAGAATGCAGTG
AAAAAAATGCTTTATTTGTGAAATTTGTGATGCTATTGCTTTATTTGTAACCATTATAAGCTGCAATAAA
CAAGTTAACAACAACAATTGCATTCATTTTATGTTTCAGGTTCAGGGGGAGGTGTGGGAGGTTTTTTAAA
GCAAGTAAAACCTCTACAAATGTGGTCATTCAGATCAATTAACCCTCACCCGGGCTAGCGATGCATGGGA
GCTCTGACGTACGTTGTCTAGCAAGGAAGTGAAGAGCTATCCGGATATATATGTATGTTATCATAACTGT
ACTGGCTATGTCAGGTGGTAATGACTGTAACGTTACGTTACTCGTTGTAGGCACGACATTGAATATGCTC
TTCTCCGCTGTGGCCCGAACGCCTCCCGCTAGCGATGGGATCTAATACGACTCACTATAGGGAGACCAAG
GGAAAATAGAATGAAGTGATCTCCAAAAAATAAGTACTTTTTGACTGTAAATAAAATTGTAAGGAGTAAA
AAGTACTTTTTTTTCTAAAAAAATGTAATTAAGTAAAAGTAAAAGTATTGATTTTTAATTGTACTCAAGT
AAAGTAAAAATCCCCAAAAATAATACTTAAGTACAGTAATCAAGTAAAATTACTCAAGTACTTTACACCT
CTGGGATCCAGCTGCATCATGAACAATAAAACTGTCTGCTTACATAAACAGTAATACAAGGGGTGTTATG
AGCCATATTCAACGGGAAACGTCGAGGCCGCGATTAAATTCCAACATGGATGCTGATTTATATGGGTATA
AATGGGCTCGCGATAATGTCGGGCAATCAGGTGCGACAATCTATCGCTTGTATGGGAAGCCCGATGCGCC
AGAGTTGTTTCTGAAACATGGCAAAGGTAGCGTTGCCAATGATGTTACAGATGAGATGGTCAGACTAAAC
TGGCTGACGGAATTTATGCCTCTTCCGACCATCAAGCATTTTATCCGTACTCCTGATGATGCATGGTTAC
TCACCACTGCGATCCCCGGAAAAACAGCATTCCAGGTATTAGAAGAATATCCTGATTCAGGTGAAAATAT
TGTTGATGCGCTGGCAGTGTTCCTGCGCCGGTTGCATTCGATTCCTGTTTGTAATTGTCCTTTTAACAGC
GATCGCGTATTTCGTCTCGCTCAGGCGCAATCACGAATGAATAACGGTTTGGTTGATGCGAGTGATTTTG
ATGACGAGCGTAATGGCTGGCCTGTTGAACAAGTCTGGAAAGAAATGCATAAACTTTTGCCATTCTCACC
GGATTCAGTCGTCACTCATGGTGATTTCTCACTTGATAACCTTATTTTTGACGAGGGGAAATTAATAGGT
TGTATTGATGTTGGACGAGTCGGAATCGCAGACCGATACCAGGATCTTGCCATCCTATGGAACTGCCTCG
GTGAGTTTTCTCCTTCATTACAGAAACGGCTTTTTCAAAAATATGGTATTGATAATCCTGATATGAATAA
ATTGCAGTTTCATTTGATGCTCGATGAGTTTTTCTAATCAGAATTGGTTAATTGGTTGTAACACTGGCAA
AAAGGATCTAGGTGAAGATCCTTTTTGATAATCTCATGACCAAAATCCCTTAACGTGAGTTTTCGTTCCA
CTGAGCGTCAGACCCCGTAGAAAAGATCAAAGGATCTTCTTGAGATCCTTTTTTTCTGCGCGTAATCTGC
TGCTTGCAAACAAAAAAACCACCGCTACCAGCGGTGGTTTGTTTGCCGGATCAAGAGCTACCAACTCTTT
TTCCGAAGGTAACTGGCTTCAGCAGAGCGCAGATACCAAATACTGTTCTTCTAGTGTAGCCGTAGTTAGG
CCACCACTTCAAGAACTCTGTAGCACCGCCTACATACCTCGCTCTGCTAATCCTGTTACCAGTGGCTGCT
GCCAGTGGCGATAAGTCGTGTCTTACCGGGTTGGACTCAAGACGATAGTTACCGGATAAGGCGCAGCGGT
CGGGCTGAACGGGGGGTTCGTGCACACAGCCCAGCTTGGAGCGAACGACCTACACCGAACTGAGATACCT
ACAGCGTGAGCTATGAGAAAGCGCCACGGTTCCCGAAGGGAGAAAGGCGGACAGGTATCCGGTAAGCGGC
AGGGTCGGAACAGGAGAGCGCACGAGGGAGCTTCCAGGGGGAAACGCCTGGTATCTTTATAGTCCTGT
Features (pLannotate 1.2.2; 21 found; start..end, strand, type, name):
    457..475     -  promoter       T7 Φ3.8 promoter (fragment): weak promoter for bacteriophage T7 RNA polymerase
    532..553     +  protein_bind   CAP binding site: CAP binding activates transcription in the presence of cAMP. E. coli catabolite activator protein
    568..598     +  promoter       lac promoter: promoter for the E. coli lac operon
    606..622     +  protein_bind   lac operator: The lac repressor binds to the lac operator to inhibit transcription in E. coli. This inhibition can be relieved by adding lactose or isopropyl-β-D-thiogalactopyranoside (IPTG). lac repressor encoded by lacI
    667..685     +  promoter       T3 promoter: promoter for bacteriophage T3 RNA polymerase
    701..724     +  misc_feature   MCS (fragment): pBluescript multiple cloning site
    733..751     -  promoter       T7 promoter: promoter for bacteriophage T7 RNA polymerase
    759..914     +  CDS            lacZα (fragment): LacZα fragment of β-galactosidase; lacZ fragment
    937..993     +  CDS            P2A: 2A peptide from porcine teschovirus-1 polyprotein Eukaryotic ribosomes fail to insert a peptide bond between the Gly and Pro residues, yielding separate polypeptides.
    994..2022    +  CDS            cre: RECR_BPP1 - Experimental evidence at protein level: Swiss-Prot protein existence level 1. Catalyzes site-specific recombination between two 34-base- pair LOXP sites. Its role is to maintain the phage genome as a monomeric unit-copy plasmid in the lysogenic state. From Escherichia phage P1 (Bacteriophage P1).
   2686..2702    +  promoter       LEU2 promoter (fragment): S. cerevisiae LEU2
   3812..4531    +  CDS            EGFP: the original enhanced GFP (Yang et al., 1996) mammalian codon-optimized
   4536..4760    +  polyA_signal   bGH poly(A) signal: bovine growth hormone polyadenylation signal
   4764..4781    +  promoter       SV40 promoter (fragment): SV40 enhancer and early promoter
   4830..4911    -  polyA_signal   SV40 poly(A) signal: SV40 polyadenylation signal
   4934..5001    -  CDS            large T antigen (fragment): large T antigen from SV40 (simian virus 40)
   5035..5116    -  polyA_signal   SV40 poly(A) signal: SV40 polyadenylation signal
   5139..5206    -  CDS            large T antigen (fragment): large T antigen from SV40 (simian virus 40)
   5433..5451    +  promoter       T7 promoter: promoter for bacteriophage T7 RNA polymerase
   5738..6547    +  CDS            KanR: aminoglycoside phosphotransferase; aph(3')-Ia; confers resistance to kanamycin in bacteria or G418 (Geneticin®) in eukaryotes
   6690..70      +  rep_origin     ori (across the origin): high-copy-number ColE1/pMB1/pBR322/pUC origin of replication
