[The description below was written by a language model from this plasmid's Addgene catalogue record and pLannotate feature annotations shown in this document.]
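Description:
pPRISM-Cre-cmlc2-eGFP is a 7.2 kb donor plasmid for precise CRISPR-directed genomic integration by the GeneWeld method, which uses short homology arms to direct targeted knock-in in zebrafish and, according to the associated work, mammalian cells. It is built on the small pK backbone and is maintained in E. coli through a high-copy ColE1/pUC-type origin with kanamycin selection (an aph(3')-Ia KanR gene). The record lists it as a synthetic biology vector assembled by Gibson cloning. The depositor notes that minor discrepancies between the deposited sequence and the repository's sequencing result do not affect function.

The main cargo is a P2A peptide placed directly upstream of, and contiguous with, the bacteriophage P1 Cre recombinase coding sequence. No eukaryotic promoter is annotated ahead of it. This fits a design in which in-frame integration into a target gene puts Cre under the endogenous locus's control, with the 2A releasing Cre from the host protein fragment. Upstream lies a lac promoter/operator and lacZα fragment flanked by T3 and T7 promoters, a pBluescript-style cloning region; the record does not say what role this region plays, and no homology arms are annotated. Downstream is a secondary marker, described by the depositor as a cardiac myosin light chain 2 (cmlc2) promoter driving NLS-eGFP. The table annotates the EGFP coding sequence and a bGH polyadenylation signal but not the promoter itself. Heart-specific green fluorescence would mark animals carrying the cassette. Two reverse-oriented SV40 poly(A) signals follow. Several other short hits, such as the LEU2 and SV40 promoter fragments, are probably incidental matches. The construct is suited to generating gene-specific Cre driver lines.
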