Addgene plasmid #117794: pPRISM-Cre-cmlc2-eGFP
Purpose: Donor for precise CRISPR directed genomic integration using the GeneWeld method
Depositing lab: Jeffrey Essner. Publication: Efficient targeted integration directed by short homology in zebrafish and mammalian cells. Wierson WA, Welker JM, Almeida MP, Mann CM, Webster DA, Torrie ME, Weiss TJ, Kambakam S, Vollbrecht MK, Lan M, McKeighan KC, Levey J, Ming Z, Wehmeier A, Mikelson CS, Haltom JA, Kwan KM, Chien CB, Balciunas D, Ekker SC, Clark KJ, Webber BR, Moriarity BS, Solin SL, Carlson DF, Dobbs DL, McGrail M, Essner J. Elife. 2020 May 15;9. pii: 53968. doi: 10.7554/eLife.53968. PubMed 32412410.
Backbone
  Vector backbone: pK
  Backbone manufacturer: Karl J. Clark
  Backbone size w/o insert (bp): 2856
  Vector type: Synthetic Biology
Growth in bacteria
  Bacterial resistance: Kanamycin, 50 μg/mL
  Growth temperature: 30°C
  Growth strain: NEB Stable
  Copy number: High Copy
Gene/Insert
  Gene/Insert name: Cre (alt name: Cre Recombinase)
  Species: D. rerio (zebrafish)
  Insert size (bp): 4352
  Cloning method: Gibson Cloning
  Sequencing primers: 5′ aaaagcaagaaagaaaactagagtgg; 3′ atggctcataacaccccttg
Terms and licenses: Academic/Nonprofit Terms; Industry Terms: Not Available to Industry
Depositor comments: Secondary gene is a cardiac-myosin-light-chain-2 promoter driving NLS-eGFP. Online tools and cloning help available at <www.genesculpt.org/gtaghd/>. May work in additional species beyond those listed. Please note that some discrepancies were found between Addgene's quality control result and the depositor's provided sequence. The depositor noted that these discrepancies do NOT affect plasmid function.
How to cite: pPRISM-Cre-cmlc2-eGFP was a gift from Jeffrey Essner (Addgene plasmid # 117794 ; http://n2t.net/addgene:117794 ; RRID:Addgene_117794)
