>Addgene plasmid #117794 | pPRISM-Cre-cmlc2-eGFP | depositor partial sequence | sequence record 222335 | Backbone
TGAAGAGCTATCCGGATATATATGTATGTTATCATAACTGTACTGGCTATGTCAGGTGGTAATGACTGTA
ACGTTACGTTACTCGTTGTAGGCACGACATTGAATATGCTCTTCTCCGCTGTGGCCCGAACGCCTCCCGC
TAGCGATGGGATCTAATACGACTCACTATAGGGAGACCAAGGGAAAATAGAATGAAGTGATCTCCAAAAA
ATAAGTACTTTTTGACTGTAAATAAAATTGTAAGGAGTAAAAAGTACTTTTTTTTCTAAAAAAATGTAAT
TAAGTAAAAGTAAAAGTATTGATTTTTAATTGTACTCAAGTAAAGTAAAAATCCCCAAAAATAATACTTA
AGTACAGTAATCAAGTAAAATTACTCAAGTACTTTACACCTCTGGGATCCAGCTGCATCATGAACAATAA
AACTGTCTGCTTACATAAACAGTAATACAAGGGGTGTTATGAGCCATATTCAACGGGAAACGTCGAGGCC
GCGATTAAATTCCAACATGGATGCTGATTTATATGGGTATAAATGGGCTCGCGATAATGTCGGGCAATCA
GGTGCGACAATCTATCGCTTGTATGGGAAGCCCGATGCGCCAGAGTTGTTTCTGAAACATGGCAAAGGTA
GCGTTGCCAATGATGTTACAGATGAGATGGTCAGACTAAACTGGCTGACGGAATTTATGCCTCTTCCGAC
CATCAAGCATTTTATCCGTACTCCTGATGATGCATGGTTACTCACCACTGCGATCCCCGGAAAAACAGCA
TTCCAGGTATTAGAAGAATATCCTGATTCAGGTGAAAATATTGTTGATGCGCTGGCAGTGTTCCTGCGCC
GGTTGCATTCGATTCCTGTTTGTAATTGTCCTTTTAACAGCGATCGCGTATTTCGTCTCGCTCAGGCGCA
ATCACGAATGAATAACGGTTTGGTTGATGCGAGTGATTTTGATGACGAGCGTAATGGCTGGCCTGTTGAA
CAAGTCTGGAAAGAAATGCATAAACTTTTGCCATTCTCACCGGATTCAGTCGTCACTCATGGTGATTTCT
CACTTGATAACCTTATTTTTGACGAGGGGAAATTAATAGGTTGTATTGATGTTGGACGAGTCGGAATCGC
AGACCGATACCAGGATCTTGCCATCCTATGGAACTGCCTCGGTGAGTTTTCTCCTTCATTACAGAAACGG
CTTTTTCAAAAATATGGTATTGATAATCCTGATATGAATAAATTGCAGTTTCATTTGATGCTCGATGAGT
TTTTCTAATCAGAATTGGTTAATTGGTTGTAACACTGGCAAAAAGGATCTAGGTGAAGATCCTTTTTGAT
AATCTCATGACCAAAATCCCTTAACGTGAGTTTTCGTTCCACTGAGCGTCAGACCCCGTAGAAAAGATCA
AAGGATCTTCTTGAGATCCTTTTTTTCTGCGCGTAATCTGCTGCTTGCAAACAAAAAAACCACCGCTACC
AGCGGTGGTTTGTTTGCCGGATCAAGAGCTACCAACTCTTTTTCCGAAGGTAACTGGCTTCAGCAGAGCG
CAGATACCAAATACTGTTCTTCTAGTGTAGCCGTAGTTAGGCCACCACTTCAAGAACTCTGTAGCACCGC
CTACATACCTCGCTCTGCTAATCCTGTTACCAGTGGCTGCTGCCAGTGGCGATAAGTCGTGTCTTACCGG
GTTGGACTCAAGACGATAGTTACCGGATAAGGCGCAGCGGTCGGGCTGAACGGGGGGTTCGTGCACACAG
CCCAGCTTGGAGCGAACGACCTACACCGAACTGAGATACCTACAGCGTGAGCTATGAGAAAGCGCCACGG
TTCCCGAAGGGAGAAAGGCGGACAGGTATCCGGTAAGCGGCAGGGTCGGAACAGGAGAGCGCACGAGGGA
GCTTCCAGGGGGAAACGCCTGGTATCTTTATAGTCCTGTCGGGTTTCGCCACCTCTGACTTGAGCGTCGA
TTTTTGTGATGCTCGTCAGGGGGGCGGAGCCTATGGAAAAACGCCAGCAACGCGGCCTTTTTACGGTTCC
TGGCCTTTTGCTGGCCTTTTGCTCACATGTTCTTTCCTGCGTTATCCCCTGATTCTGTGGATAACCGTAT
TACCGCCTTTGAGTGAGCTGATACCGCTCGCCGCAGCCGAACGACCGAGCGCAGCGAGTCAGTGAGCGAG
GAAGCGGAACAGATTTAAATGGTACCGAGCAGAGGTGTAAAAAGTACTCAAAAATTTTACTCAAGTGAAA
GTACAAGTACTTAGGGAAAATTTTACTCAATTAAAAGTAAAAGTATCTGGCTAGAATCTTACTTGAGTAA
AAGTAAAAAAGTACTCCATTAAAATTGTACTTGAGTATTAAGGAAGTAAAAGTAAAAGCAAGAAAGAAAA
CTAGAGTGGTCTCCCTTTAGTGAGGGTCAATTGATGGGAGGCGTTCGGGCCACAGCGGACACGCAGGTGC
GCAACGCAATTAATGTGAGTTAGCTCACTCATTAGGCACCCCAGGCTTTACACTTTATGCTTCCGGCTCG
TATGTTGTGTGGAATTGTGAGCGGATAACAATTTCACACAGGAAACAGCTATGACCATGATTACGCCAAG
CGCGCAATTAACCCTCACTAAAGGGAACAAAAGCTGGAGGACCTCGAGGGGGGGCCCGGTACCCAATTCG
CCCTATAGTGAGTCGTATTACGCGCGCTCACTGGCCGTCGTTTTACAACGTCGTGACTGGGAAAACCCTG
GCGTTACCCAACTTAATCGCCTTGCAGCACATCCCCCTTTCGCCAGCTGGCGTAATAGCGAAGAGGCCCG
CACCGATCGCCCTTCCCAACAGTTGCGCAGCCTGAATGGCGAATGGACCTGCCACA
