>Addgene plasmid #117794 | pPRISM-Cre-cmlc2-eGFP | depositor partial sequence | sequence record 222336 | Insert
CTTCCCGGAGCCACGAACTTCTCTCTGTTAAAGCAAGCAGGAGACGTGGAAGAAAACCCCGGTCCTATGT
CCAATTTACTGACCGTACACCAAAATTTGCCTGCATTACCGGTCGATGCAACGAGTGATGAGGTTCGCAA
GAACCTGATGGACATGTTCAGGGATCGCCAGGCGTTTTCTGAGCATACCTGGAAAATGCTTCTGTCCGTT
TGCCGGTCGTGGGCGGCATGGTGCAAGTTGAATAACCGGAAATGGTTTCCCGCAGAACCTGAAGATGTTC
GCGATTATCTTCTATATCTTCAGGCGCGCGGTCTGGCAGTAAAAACTATCCAGCAACATTTGGGCCAGCT
AAACATGCTTCATCGTCGGTCCGGGCTGCCACGACCAAGTGACAGCAATGCTGTTTCACTGGTTATGCGG
CGGATCCGAAAAGAAAACGTTGATGCCGGTGAACGTGCAAAACAGGCTCTAGCGTTCGAACGCACTGATT
TCGACCAGGTTCGTTCACTCATGGAAAATAGCGATCGCTGCCAGGATATACGTAATCTGGCATTTCTGGG
GATTGCTTATAACACCCTGTTACGTATAGCCGAAATTGCCAGGATCAGGGTTAAAGATATCTCACGTACT
GACGGTGGGAGAATGTTAATCCATATTGGCAGAACGAAAACGCTGGTTAGCACCGCTGGAGTAGAGAAGG
CACTTAGCCTGGGGGTAACTAAACTGGTCGAGCGATGGATTTCCGTCTCTGGTGTAGCTGATGATCCGAA
TAACTACCTGTTTTGCCGGGTCAGAAAAAATGGTGTTGCCGCGCCATCTGCCACCAGCCAGCTATCAACT
CGCGCCCTGGAAGGGATTTTTGAAGCAACTCATCGATTGATTTACGGCGCTAAGGATGACTCTGGTCAGA
GATACCTGGCCTGGTCTGGACACAGTGCCCGTGTCGGAGCCGCGCGAGATATGGCCCGCGCTGGAGTTTC
AATACCGGAGATCATGCAAGCTGGTGGCTGGACCAATGTAAATATTGTCATGAACTATATCCGTACCCTG
GATAGTGAAACAGGGGCAATGGTGCGCCTGCTGGAAGATGGCGATTAGAACTAGTAATTAAGTCTCAGCC
ACCGTTAACTGAACATGTCAAAACCTGTGGAGACTGTTGAGATTTGATGTTCTGAAAAGATAAAGCCTAT
AAATAAAATGTTGCCCAAATTTCCTGCCTGATGTTTTTCTTTGTCTTTGCTACATGGCTTTGCTGCTCGG
ATCGGCTCACTCTGTGTATGCCACGTTCACTTTGTACTCTCCTTCTCACGGTAGGTTTATTATTTTTAGA
TGTGCAGTTAGTTTCTGTGAAATAACACACCACACACTGATATTGTCTGTGCATTGACTTGGTGAGTGCA
CATTGTTTTTGATCTTGACATATTTATATTTGATTGATCAGGTGAACTGTGTGAATCTAAAGTGCTCCAT
ACAGATGTTCTGCATTGAAAATATTCTCATTTTATTAGTGGAAGTGAGTGTATGCCACATCCAATCAATT
TCAGCAAACACCCCAGTATGATTTAATGCAAAAAAATGAAGGTATCAAACACGCATTACTACTTTGCAGT
TAAATATTTAACATTTATTCCAACACGAAAAAAAGCAGTAAATAACACTTTGACAAACACGTCAGGACAT
CTTATTTTTGTCACCCTCACAGGCAATTTAGTATAATATATTATATATATATATATATCATATAATAATA
TTCAGTATAATATATATATATATATCATATTATAATATTCAGTATAATATAAAACACAAACACATATATG
TATAATATAATATAACATTTTTATTTATTGAGATGCCTCTATGGACCGTGTTATAAGAAGTAAAGATCAG
GAGAAGTAAACATGAAGTGTAATTATGAATACTGATGTTAAATTAAGCTATGATGAGTTTTCACTGTTAA
TTTACCATCTCAATTAAATGTTGATGCCTCCATGACCAAGTTAAGCAGATGAGACTGAGACAACTGTAGA
AGACAAGATGTTCACTTTGCTGAATATAGCTGGCTTGACAGTTATCTATGACTCTATAAATATATATATA
TTTTTTTTTTTATAAAATGATTTATTTATAACTATATATCCATTTCTCAGACAGGTGCTTCATATCCCTC
ACTCCCGTAGCTGTCCATGCTGGATCTGTCCCCGTTGTTTTTAAAAAGCTAAATAAGTTATTAACATGAC
TGCATCCAGCGAGCCAAACCTGTCTGGTGTACAGCTACCAGAGAAGCTTGAGATCCTAGTCACCGGCGGC
ATTCATCCATCCTTTTCATCCCTCAAATCTCTCATTCACGTCCCCCTCCCCATCTGCACACTTTATCTCA
TTTTCCACCCTGCTGGAATCTGAGCACTTGTGCAGTTATCAGGGCTCCTGTATTTAGGAGGCTCTGGGTG
TCCATGTAGGGGACGAACAGAAACACTGCAGACCTTTATAGAAGAACAAATGATAAGAGTCCTCATACAT
AAAGACTCCATTAGAAACGTCAGTGACCCAGGAGCCCAGACCAACAGCAAAGCAGACAGTGAAGGATCCA
CAGCCTGACTAACTCGACAAACCCCCCCAAACCTAAGGTGAGTTGATCTTTAAGCTTTTTACATTTTCAG
CTCGCATATATCAATTCGCGCGCATTGTCACACTAGCACCCACTAGCGGTCAGACTGCAGATTGCAGCAC
GAAACAGGAAGCTGACTCCACATGGTCACATGCTCACTGAAGTGTTGACTTCCCTGACAGCTGTGCACTT
TCTAAACCGGTTTTCTCATTCATTTACAGTTCAGCCGGAATTCACCTCGAGACCATGGCTCCAAAGAAGA
AGCGTAAGGTAACCATGGTGAGCAAGGGCGAGGAGCTGTTCACCGGGGTGGTGCCCATCCTGGTCGAGCT
GGACGGCGACGTAAACGGCCACAAGTTCAGCGTGTCCGGCGAGGGCGAGGGCGATGCCACCTACGGCAAG
CTGACCCTGAAGTTCATCTGCACCACCGGCAAGCTGCCCGTGCCCTGGCCCACCCTCGTGACCACCCTGA
CCTACGGCGTGCAGTGCTTCAGCCGCTACCCCGACCACATGAAGCAGCACGACTTCTTCAAGTCCGCCAT
GCCCGAAGGCTACGTCCAGGAGCGCACCATCTTCTTCAAGGACGACGGCAACTACAAGACCCGCGCCGAG
GTGAAGTTCGAGGGCGACACCCTGGTGAACCGCATCGAGCTGAAGGGCATCGACTTCAAGGAGGACGGCA
ACATCCTGGGGCACAAGCTGGAGTACAACTACAACAGCCACAACGTCTATATCATGGCCGACAAGCAGAA
GAACGGCATCAAGGTGAACTTCAAGATCCGCCACAACATCGAGGACGGCAGCGTGCAGCTCGCCGACCAC
TACCAGCAGAACACCCCCATCGGCGACGGCCCCGTGCTGCTGCCCGACAACCACTACCTGAGCACCCAGT
CCGCCCTGAGCAAAGACCCCAACGAGAAGCGCGATCACATGGTCCTGCTGGAGTTCGTGACCGCCGCCGG
GATCACTCTCGGCATGGACGAGCTGTACAAGTAAAGATCTGTGCCTTCTAGTTGCCAGCCATCTGTTGTT
TGCCCCTCCCCCGTGCCTTCCTTGACCCTGGAAGGTGCCACTCCCACTGTCCTTTCCTAATAAAATGAGG
AAATTGCATCGCATTGTCTGAGTAGGTGTCATTCTATTCTGGGGGGTGGGGTGGGGCAGGACAGCAAGGG
GGAGGATTGGGAAGACAATAGCAGGCATGCTGGGGATGCGGTGGGCTCTATGGCTTCTGAGGCGGAAAGA
ACCAAAGGGCGAATTAATTCATTGATGAGTTTGGACAAACCACAACTAGAATGCAGTGAAAAAAATGCTT
TATTTGTGAAATTTGTGATGCTATTGCTTTATTTGTAACCATTATAAGCTGCAATAAACAAGTTAACAAC
AACAATTGCATTCATTTTATGTTTCAGGTTCAGGGGGAGGTGTGGGAGGTTTTTTAAAGCAAGTAAAACC
TCTACAAATGTGGTCATTGATGAGTTTGGACAAACCACAACTAGAATGCAGTGAAAAAAATGCTTTATTT
GTGAAATTTGTGATGCTATTGCTTTATTTGTAACCATTATAAGCTGCAATAAACAAGTTAACAACAACAA
TTGCATTCATTTTATGTTTCAGGTTCAGGGGGAGGTGTGGGAGGTTTTTTAAAGCAAGTAAAACCTCTAC
AAATGTGGTCATTCAGATCAATTAACCCTCACCCGGGCTAGCGATGCATGGGAGCTCTGACGTACGTTGT
CTAGCAAGGAAG
